>Addgene plasmid #121096 | ELK1 A box-NLS pcDNA3.1/HisC | addgene full sequence | sequence record 234677 | Addgene NGS Result
TGAGTAGTGCGCGAGCAAAATTTAAGCTACAACAAGGCAAGGCTTGACCGACAATTGCATGAAGAATCTG
CTTAGGGTTAGGCGTTTTGCGCTGCTTCGCGATGTACGGGCCAGATATACGCGTTGACATTGATTATTGA
CTAGTTATTAATAGTAATCAATTACGGGGTCATTAGTTCATAGCCCATATATGGAGTTCCGCGTTACATA
ACTTACGGTAAATGGCCCGCCTGGCTGACCGCCCAACGACCCCCGCCCATTGACGTCAATAATGACGTAT
GTTCCCATAGTAACGCCAATAGGGACTTTCCATTGACGTCAATGGGTGGAGTATTTACGGTAAACTGCCC
ACTTGGCAGTACATCAAGTGTATCATATGCCAAGTACGCCCCCTATTGACGTCAATGACGGTAAATGGCC
CGCCTGGCATTATGCCCAGTACATGACCTTATGGGACTTTCCTACTTGGCAGTACATCTACGTATTAGTC
ATCGCTATTACCATGGTGATGCGGTTTTGGCAGTACATCAATGGGCGTGGATAGCGGTTTGACTCACGGG
GATTTCCAAGTCTCCACCCCATTGACGTCAATGGGAGTTTGTTTTGGCACCAAAATCAACGGGACTTTCC
AAAATGTCGTAACAACTCCGCCCCATTGACGCAAATGGGCGGTAGGCGTGTACGGTGGGAGGTCTATATA
AGCAGAGCTCTCTGGCTAACTAGAGAACCCACTGCTTACTGGCTTATCGAAATTAATACGACTCACTATA
GGGAGACCCAAGCTGGCTAGCGTTTAAACTTAAGCTTACCATGGGGGGTTCTCATCATCATCATCATCAT
GGTATGGCTAGCATGACTGGTGGACAGCAAATGGGTCGGGATCTGTACGACGATGACGATAAGGTACCCA
TGGACCCATCTGTGACGCTGTGGCAGTTTCTGCTGCAGCTTCTGAGAGAACAAGGTAATGGCCACATCAT
CTCCTGGACCTCACGGGATGGTGGTGAGTTCAAGTTGGTGGATGCAGAGGAGGTGGCCCGGCTATGGGGA
CTGCGCAAGAACAAGACCAACATGAATTACGACAAGCTTAGCCGGGCCTTGCGGTACTACTATGATAAGA
ATATCATCCGCAAGGTGAGCGGCCAGAAGTTTGTCTACAAGTTTGTGTCCTACCCAGAGGTTGCAGGGTG
CTCCACTGAAGACTGCGGATCTCTGTACCCGAAGAAGAAGAGGAAGGGTGTTGAGGATCAGTATAAGTAG
TCGACGGTACCGCGGGCCCGTTTAAACCCGCTGATCAGCCTCGACTGTGCCTTCTAGTTGCCAGCCATCT
GTTGTTTGCCCCTCCCCCGTGCCTTCCTTGACCCTGGAAGGTGCCACTCCCACTGTCCTTTCCTAATAAA
ATGAGGAAATTGCATCGCATTGTCTGAGTAGGTGTCATTCTATTCTGGGGGGTGGGGTGGGGCAGGACAG
CAAGGGGGAGGATTGGGAAGACAATAGCAGGCATGCTGGGGATGCGGTGGGCTCTATGGCTTCTGAGGCG
GAAAGAACCAGCTGGGGCTCTAGGGGGTATCCCC
[124 nt withheld, positions 1575-1698]
C
[91 nt withheld, positions 1700-1790]
A
[49 nt withheld, positions 1792-1840]
CCTTTGACGTTGGAGTCCACGTTCTTT
[37 nt withheld, positions 1868-1904]
ACCCTATCTCGGTCTATTCTTTTGATTTATAAGGGATTTTGCCGATTTCGGCCTATTGGTTAAAAAATGA
GCTGATTTAACAAAAATTTAACGCGAATTAATTCTGTGGAATGTGTGTCAGTTAGGGTGTGGAAAGTCCC
CAGGCTCCCCAGCAGGCAGAAGTATGCAAAGCATGCATCTCAATTAGTCAGCAACCAGGTGTGGAAAGTC
CCCAGGCTCCCCAGCAGGCAGAAGTATGCAAAGCATGCATCTCAATTAGTCAGCAACCATAGTCCCGCCC
CTAACTCCGCCCATCCCGCCCCTAACTCCGCCCAGTTCCGCCCATTCTCCGCCCCATGGCTGACTAATTT
TTTTTATTTATGCAGAGGCCGAGGCCGCCTCTGCCTCTGAGCTATTCCAGAAGTAGTGAGGAGGCTTTTT
TGGAGGCCTAGGCTTTTGCAAAAAGCTCCCGGGAGCTTGTATATCCATTTTCGGATCTGATCAAGAGACA
GGATGAGGATCGTTTCGCATGATTGAACAAGATGGATTGCACGCAGGTTCTCCGGCCGCTTGGGTGGAGA
GGCTATTCGGCTATGACTGGGCACAACAGACAATCGGCTGCTCTGATGCCGCCGTGTTCCGGCTGTCAGC
GCAGGGGCGCCCGGTTCTTTTTGTCAAGACCGACCTGTCCGGTGCCCTGAATGAACTGCAGGACGAGGCA
GCGCGGCTATCGTGGCTGGCCACGACGGGCGTTCCTTGCGCAGCTGTGCTCGACGTTGTCACTGAAGCGG
GAAGGGACTGGCTGCTATTGGGCGAAGTGCCGGGGCAGGATCTCCTGTCATCTCACCTTGCTCCTGCCGA
GAAAGTATCCATCATGGCTGATGCAATGCGGCGGCTGCATACGCTTGATCCGGCTACCTGCCCATTCGAC
CACCAAGCGAAACATCGCATCGAGCGAGCACGTACTCGGATGGAAGCCGGTCTTGTCGATCAGGATGATC
TGGACGAAGAGCATCAGGGGCTCGCGCCAGCCGAACTGTTCGCCAGGCTCAAGGCGCGCATGCCCGACGG
CGAGGATCTCGTCGTGACCCATGGCGATGCCTGCTTGCCGAATATCATGGTGGAAAATGGCCGCTTTTCT
GGATTCATCGACTGTGGCCGGCTGGGTGTGGCGGACCGCTATCAGGACATAGCGTTGGCTACCCGTGATA
TTGCTGAAGAGCTTGGCGGCGAATGGGCTGACCGCTTCCTCGTGCTTTACGGTATCGCCGCTCCCGATTC
GCAGCGCATCGCCTTCTATCGCCTTCTTGACGAGTTCTTCTGAGCGGGACTCTGGGGTTCGAAATGACCG
ACCAAGCGACGCCCAACCTGCCATCACGAGATTTCGATTCCACCGCCGCCTTCTATGAAAGGTTGGGCTT
CGGAATCGTTTTCCGGGACGCCGGCTGGATGATCCTCCAGCGCGGGGATCTCATGCTGGAGTTCTTCGCC
CACCCCAACTTGTTTATTGCAGCTTATAATGGTTACAAATAAAGCAATAGCATCACAAATTTCACAAATA
AAGCATTTTTTTCACTGCATTCTAGTTGTGGTTTGTCCAAACTCATCAATGTATCTTATCATGTCTGTAT
ACCGTCGACCTCTAGCTAGAGCTTGGCGTAATCATGGTCATAGCTGTTTCCTGTGTGAAATTGTTATCCG
CTCACAATTCCACACAACATACGAGCCGGAAGCATAAAGTGTAAAGCCTGGGGTGCCTAATGAGTGAGCT
AACTCACATTAATTGCGTTGCGCTCACTGCCCGCTTTCCAGTCGGGAAACCTGTCGTGCCAGCTGCATTA
ATGAATCGGCCAACGCGCGGGGAGAGGCGGTTTGCGTATTGGGCGCTCTTCCGCTTCCTCGCTCACTGAC
TCGCTGCGCTCGGTCGTTCGGCTGCGGCGAGCGGTATCAGCTCACTCAAAGGCGGTAATACGGTTATCCA
CAGAATCAGGGGATAACGCAGGAAAGAACATGTGAGCAAAAGGCCAGCAAAAGGCCAGGAACCGTAAAAA
GGCCGCGTTGCTGGCGTTTTTCCATAGGCTCCGCCCCCCTGACGAGCATCACAAAAATCGACGCTCAAGT
CAGAGGTGGCGAAACCCGACAGGACTATAAAGATACCAGGCGTTTCCCCCTGGAAGCTCCCTCGTGCGCT
CTCCTGTTCCGACCCTGCCGCTTACCGGATACCTGTCCGCCTTTCTCCCTTCGGGAAGCGTGGCGCTTTC
TCATAGCTCACGCTGTAGGTATCTCAGTTCGGTGTAGGTCGTTCGCTCCAAGCTGGGCTGTGTGCACGAA
CCCCCCGTTCAGCCCGACCGCTGCGCCTTATCCGGTAACTATCGTCTTGAGTCCAACCCGGTAAGACACG
ACTTATCGCCACTGGCAGCAGCCACTGGTAACAGGATTAGCAGAGCGAGGTATGTAGGCGGTGCTACAGA
GTTCTTGAAGTGGTGGCCTAACTACGGCTACACTAGAAGAACAGTATTTGGTATCTGCGCTCTGCTGAAG
CCAGTTACCTTCGGAAAAAGAGTTGGTAGCTCTTGATCCGGCAAACAAACCACCGCTGGTAGCGGTGGTT
TTTTTGTTTGCAAGCAGCAGATTACGCGCAGAAAAAAAGGATCTCAAGAAGATCCTTTGATCTTTTCTAC
GGGGTCTGACGCTCAGTGGAACGAAAACTCACGTTAAGGGATTTTGGTCATGAGATTATCAAAAAGGATC
TTCACCTAGATCCTTTTAAATTAAAAATGAAGTTTTAAATCAATCTAAAGTATATATGAGTAAACTTGGT
CTGACAGTTACCAATGCTTAATCAGTGAGGCACCTATCTCAGCGATCTGTCTATTTCGTTCATCCATAGT
TGCCTGACTCCCCGTCGTGTAGATAACTACGATACGGGAGGGCTTACCATCTGGCCCCAGTGCTGCAATG
ATACCGCGAGACCCACGCTCACCGGCTCCAGATTTATCAGCAATAAACCAGCCAGCCGGAAGGGCCGAGC
GCAGAAGTGGTCCTGCAACTTTATCCGCCTCCATCCAGTCTATTAATTGTTGCCGGGAAGCTAGAGTAAG
TAGTTCGCCAGTTAATAGTTTGCGCAACGTTGTTGCCATTGCTACAGGCATCGTGGTGTCACGCTCGTCG
TTTGGTATGGCTTCATTCAGCTCCGGTTCCCAACGATCAAGGCGAGTTACATGATCCCCCATGTTGTGCA
AAAAAGCGGTTAGCTCCTTCGGTCCTCCGATCGTTGTCAGAAGTAAGTTGGCCGCAGTGTTATCACTCAT
GGTTATGGCAGCACTGCATAATTCTCTTACTGTCATGCCATCCGTAAGATGCTTTTCTGTGACTGGTGAG
TACTCAACCAAGTCATTCTGAGAATAGTGTATGCGGCGACCGAGTTGCTCTTGCCCGGCGTCAATACGGG
ATAATACCGCGCCACATAGCAGAACTTTAAAAGTGCTCATCATTGGAAAACGTTCTTCGGGGCGAAAACT
CTCAAGGATCTTACCGCTGTTGAGATCCAGTTCGATGTAACCCACTCGTGCACCCAACTGATCTTCAGCA
TCTTTTACTTTCACCAGCGTTTCTGGGTGAGCAAAAACAGGAAGGCAAAATGCCGCAAAAAAGGGAATAA
GGGCGACACGGAAATGTTGAATACTCATACTCTTCCTTTTTCAATATTATTGAAGCATTTATCAGGGTTA
TTGTCTCATGAGCGGATACATATTTGAATGTATTTAGAAAAATAAACAAATAGGGGTTCCGCGCACATTT
CCCCGAAAAGTGCCACCTGACGTCGACGGATCGGGAGATCTCCCGATCCCCTATGGTGCACTCTCAGTAC
AATCTGCTCTGATGCCGCATAGTTAAGCCAGTATCTGCTCCCTGCTTGTGTGTTGGAGGTCGC
Features (pLannotate 1.2.2; 24 found; start..end, strand, type, name):
    126..505     +  enhancer       CMV enhancer: human cytomegalovirus immediate early enhancer
    506..709     +  promoter       CMV promoter: human cytomegalovirus (CMV) immediate early promoter
    705..738     +  LTR            5' LTR (truncated) (fragment): truncated 5' long terminal repeat (LTR) from HIV-1
    754..772     +  promoter       T7 promoter: promoter for bacteriophage T7 RNA polymerase
    823..843     +  CDS            capTEV™ (fragment): composite tag for in vivo biotinylation, TEV protease cleavage, and 6xHis tagging
    844..876     +  CDS            T7 tag (gene 10 leader): leader peptide from bacteriophage T7 gene 10 promotes efficient translation in E. coli
    880..903     +  CDS            Xpress™ tag: Xpress™ epitope tag, including an enterokinase recognition and cleavage site
    910..1206    +  CDS            Elk1 (fragment): ELK1_RAT - Experimental evidence at protein level: Swiss-Prot protein existence level 1. Transcription factor that binds to purine-rich DNA sequences. Forms a ternary complex with SRF and the ETS and SRF motifs of the serum response element (SRE) on the promoter region of immediate early genes such as FOS and IER2 (By similarity) (PubMed:17156131). Induces target gene transcription upon JNK-signaling pathway stimulation (PubMed:17156131). From Rattus norvegicus (Rat).
   1259..1280    +  misc_feature   MCS (fragment): multiple cloning site
   1305..1529    +  polyA_signal   bGH poly(A) signal: bovine growth hormone polyadenylation signal
   1533..1554    +  promoter       SV40 promoter (fragment): SV40 enhancer and early promoter
   1575..2003    +  rep_origin     f1 ori (sequence partly withheld): f1 bacteriophage origin of replication; arrow indicates direction of (+) strand synthesis
   2017..2346    +  promoter       SV40 promoter: SV40 enhancer and early promoter
   2413..3204    +  CDS            neo: KKA2_KLEPN - Also known as kan, nptII. Experimental evidence at protein level: Swiss-Prot protein existence level 1. Resistance to kanamycin, neomycin, paromomycin, ribostamycin, butirosin and gentamicin B. From Klebsiella pneumoniae.
   3228..3386    +  CDS            ble (fragment): BLE_KLEPN - Experimental evidence at protein level: Swiss-Prot protein existence level 1. Binding protein with a strong affinity to the bleomycin family of antibiotics. Binds to CL990; an antimitotic-antibiotic compound. From Klebsiella pneumoniae.
   3381..3502    +  polyA_signal   SV40 poly(A) signal: SV40 polyadenylation signal
   3575..3591    -  protein_bind   lac operator: The lac repressor binds to the lac operator to inhibit transcription in E. coli. This inhibition can be relieved by adding lactose or isopropyl-β-D-thiogalactopyranoside (IPTG). lac repressor encoded by lacI
   3599..3629    -  promoter       lac promoter: promoter for the E. coli lac operon
   3644..3665    -  protein_bind   CAP binding site: CAP binding activates transcription in the presence of cAMP. E. coli catabolite activator protein
   3678..3770    -  CDS            lacI (fragment): lac repressor; lacI; The lac repressor binds to the lac operator to inhibit transcription in E. coli. This inhibition can be relieved by adding lactose or isopropyl-β-D-thiogalactopyranoside (IPTG).
   3953..4541    -  rep_origin     ori: high-copy-number ColE1/pMB1/pBR322/pUC origin of replication
   4712..5572    -  CDS            AmpR: β-lactamase; bla; confers resistance to ampicillin, carbenicillin, and related antibiotics
   5573..5677    -  promoter       AmpR promoter: bla
   5736..5788    -  misc_feature   bom (fragment): basis of mobility region from pBR322
