[The description below was written by a language model from this plasmid's Addgene catalogue record and pLannotate feature annotations shown in this document.]
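Description:
ELK1 A box-NLS pcDNA3.1/HisC is a mammalian expression plasmid of about 5.8 kb built on the pcDNA3.1 HisC backbone and designed to express the A box fragment of mouse ELK1, an ETS-family transcription factor that forms a ternary complex with SRF at serum response elements. It is propagated in E. coli through a high-copy ColE1/pUC-type origin with ampicillin selection (AmpR under its own bla promoter). It also carries an f1 origin for single-stranded DNA production. For selection in mammalian cells, an SV40 enhancer/early promoter drives a neomycin phosphotransferase gene, followed by an SV40 polyadenylation signal.

The expression cassette uses the human CMV immediate early enhancer and promoter, with a T7 promoter downstream that would allow in vitro transcription. The open reading frame begins with the backbone-encoded N-terminal leader, which comprises a 6xHis tag, the T7 gene 10 leader and the Xpress epitope with its enterokinase cleavage site. This leader allows detection or purification of the fusion protein. It is followed by the Elk1 fragment and the bovine growth hormone polyadenylation signal.

The catalogue lists a 470 bp insert, whereas the automated annotation recognises about 300 bp as Elk1, matched to the rat ortholog. The remaining insert sequence is unannotated. The nuclear localisation signal implied by the plasmid name is not annotated as a separate feature, and the cloning sites are recorded as unknown. Several short annotated fragments (HIV-1 LTR, capTEV, ble, lacI) look like partial matches from the annotation tool rather than functional elements.

The record supports use in overexpressing a tagged ELK1 A box fragment, presumably nuclear-targeted, in mammalian cells. The associated work concerns inhibition of smooth muscle-specific genes by Elk-1.
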