Addgene plasmid #121096: ELK1 A box-NLS pcDNA3.1/HisC
Purpose: Expression of the A box fragment of ELK1
Depositing lab: Paul Herring. Depositing organization: Indiana University School of Medicine, Indianapolis. Publication: Smooth muscle-specific genes are differentially sensitive to inhibition by Elk-1. Zhou J, Hu G, Herring BP. Mol Cell Biol. 2005 Nov . 25(22):9874-85. 10.1128/MCB.25.22.9874-9885.2005 PubMed 16260603.
Backbone
  Vector backbone: pcDNA3.1 HisC
  Vector type: Mammalian Expression
Growth in bacteria
  Bacterial resistance: Ampicillin, 100 μg/mL
  Growth temperature: 37°C
  Growth strain: DH5alpha
  Copy number: High Copy
Gene/Insert
  Gene/Insert name: ELK1
  Species: M. musculus (mouse)
  Insert size (bp): 470
  Entrez Gene: Elk1 (a.k.a. Elk-1)
  Tag / fusion protein: 6XHis-Omni-xpress (N terminal on backbone)
  Cloning method: Restriction Enzyme; 5′ cloning site Unknown (unknown if destroyed); 3′ cloning site Unknown (unknown if destroyed)
Terms and licenses: Academic/Nonprofit Terms; Industry Terms: Not Available to Industry
Depositor comments: see atctehd PDF of sequence
How to cite: ELK1 A box-NLS pcDNA3.1/HisC was a gift from Paul Herring (Addgene plasmid # 121096 ; http://n2t.net/addgene:121096 ; RRID:Addgene_121096)
